>Addgene plasmid #232013 | pEF1a FLAG-CHMP2B-d55-96 | addgene full sequence | sequence record 464206 | Addgene NGS Result
CGGGTTTATTACAGGGACAGCAGAGATCCAGTTTGGTTAATTAGCTAGCTGCAAAGATGGATAAAGTTTT
AAACAGAGAGGAATCTTTGCAGCTAATGGACCTTCTAGGTCTTGAAAGGAGTGGGAATTGGCTCCGGTGC
CCGTCAGTGGGCAGAGCGCACATCGCCCACAGTCCCCGAGAAGTTGGGGGGAGGGGTCGGCAATTGAACC
GGTGCCTAGAGAAGGTGGCGCGGGGTAAACTGGGAAAGTGATGTCGTGTACTGGCTCCGCCTTTTTCCCG
AGGGTGGGGGAGAACCGTATATAAGTGCAGTAGTCGCCGTGAACGTTCTTTTTCGCAACGGGTTTGCCGC
CAGAACACAGGTAAGTGCCGTGTGTGGTTCCCGCGGGCCTGGCCTCTTTACGGGTTATGGCCCTTGCGTG
CCTTGAATTACTTCCACCTGGCTGCAGTACGTGATTCTTGATCCCGAGCTTCGGGTTGGAAGTGGGTGGG
AGAGTTCGAGGCCTTGCGCTTAAGGAGCCCCTTCGCCTCGTGCTTGAGTTGAGGCCTGGCCTGGGCGCTG
GGGCCGCCGCGTGCGAATCTGGTGGCACCTTCGCGCCTGTCTCGCTGCTTTCGATAAGTCTCTAGCCATT
TAAAATTTTTGATGACCTGCTGCGACGCTTTTTTTCTGGCAAGATAGTCTTGTAAATGCGGGCCAAGATC
TGCACACTGGTATTTCGGTTTTTGGGGCCGCGGGCGGCGACGGGGCCCGTGCGTCCCAGCGCACATGTTC
GGCGAGGCGGGGCCTGCGAGCGCGGCCACCGAGAATCGGACGGGGGTAGTCTCAAGCTGGCCGGCCTGCT
CTGGTGCCTGGCCTCGCGCCGCCGTGTATCGCCCCGCCCTGGGCGGCAAGGCTGGCCCGGTCGGCACCAG
TTGCGTGAGCGGAAAGATGGCCGCTTCCCGGCCCTGCTGCAGGGAGCTCAAAATGGAGGACGCGGCGCTC
GGGAGAGCGGGCGGGTGAGTCACCCACACAAAGGAAAAGGGCCTTTCCGTCCTCAGCCGTCGCTTCATGT
GACTCCACGGAGTACCGGGCGCCGTCCAGGCACCTCGATTAGTTCTCGAGCTTTTGGAGTACGTCGTCTT
TAGGTTGGGGGGAGGGGTTTTATGCGATGGAGTTTCCCCACACTGAGTGGGTGGAGACTGAAGTTAGGCC
AGCTTGGCACTTGATGTAATTCTCCTTGGAATTTGCCCTTTTTGAGTTTGGATCTTGGTTCATTCTCAAG
CCTCAGACAGTGGTTCAAAGTTTTTTTCTTCCATTTCAGGTGTCGTGACGTACGCTAGAGGATCGAACCC
TTGCCACCATGGACTACAAAGACGACGATGATAAAATGGCGTCCCTCTTCAAGAAGAAAACCGTGGATGA
TGTAATAAAGGAACAGAATCGAGAGTTACGAGGTACACAGAGGGCTATAATCAGAGATCGAGCAGCTTTA
GAGAAACAAGAAAAACAGCTGGAATTAGAAATTAAGAAAATGGCCAAGATTGGTAATGGAGGTTCAGGTT
CAGGTGGAGGATCCAAGATGGCTGGAGCAATGTCTACCACAGCAAAAACAATGCAGGCAGTTAACAAGAA
GATGGATCCACAAAAGACATTACAAACAATGCAGAATTTCCAGAAGGAAAACATGAAAATGGAAATGACT
GAAGAAATGATCAATGATACACTTGATGACATCTTTGACGGTTCTGATGACGAAGAAGAAAGCCAGGATA
TTGTGAATCAAGTTCTTGATGAAATTGGAATTGAAATTTCTGGAAAGATGGCCAAAGCTCCATCAGCTGC
TCGAAGCTTACCATCTGCCTCTACTTCAAAGGCTACAATCTCAGATGAAGAGATTGAACGGCAACTCAAG
GCTTTAGGAGTAGATTAACTCGAGCTCAAGCTTCGAATTCTGCAGTCGACGGTACCGCGGGCCCGGGATC
CGCCCCTCTCCCTCCCCCCCCCCTAATGTTACTGGCCGAAGCCGCTTGGAATAAGGCCGGTGTGCGTTTG
TCTATATGTTATTTTCCACCATATTGCCGTCTTTTGGCAATGTGAGGGCCCGGAAACCTGGCCCTGTCTT
CTTGACGAGCATTCCTAGGGGTCTTTCCCCTCTCGCCAAAGGAATGCAAGGTCTGTTGAATGTCGTGAAG
GAAGCAGTTCCTCTGGAAGCTTCTTGAAGACAAACAACGTCTGTAGCGACCCTTTGCAGGCAGCGGAACC
CCCCACCTGGCGACAGGTGCCTCTGCGGCCAAAAGCCACGTGTATAAGATACACCTGCAAAGGCGGCACA
ACCCCAGTGCCACGTTGTGAGTTGGATAGTTGTGGAAAGAGTCAAATGGCTCTCCTCAAGCGTATTCAAC
AAGGGGCTGAAGGATGCCCAGAAGGTACCCCATTGTATGGGATCTGATCTGGGGCCTCGGTACACATGCT
TTACATGTGTTTAGTCGAGGTTAAAAAAACGTCTAGGCCCCCCGAACCACGGGGACGTGGTTTTCCTTTG
AAAAACACGATGATAATATGGCCACAACCATGGAGTACAAGCCCACGGTGCGCCTCGCCACCCGCGACGA
CGTCCCCAGGGCCGTACGCACCCTCGCCGCCGCGTTCGCCGACTACCCCGCCACGCGCCACACCGTCGAT
CCGGACCGCCACATCGAGCGGGTCACCGAGCTGCAAGAACTCTTCCTCACGCGCGTCGGGCTCGACATCG
GCAAGGTGTGGGTCGCGGACGACGGCGCCGCGGTGGCGGTCTGGACCACGCCGGAGAGCGTCGAAGCGGG
GGCGGTGTTCGCCGAGATCGGCCCGCGCATGGCCGAGTTGAGCGGTTCCCGGCTGGCCGCGCAGCAACAG
ATGGAAGGCCTCCTGGCGCCGCACCGGCCCAAGGAGCCCGCGTGGTTCCTGGCCACCGTCGGCGTCTCGC
CCGACCACCAGGGCAAGGGTCTGGGCAGCGCCGTCGTGCTCCCCGGAGTGGAGGCGGCCGAGCGCGCCGG
GGTGCCCGCCTTCCTGGAGACCTCCGCGCCCCGCAACCTCCCCTTCTACGAGCGGCTCGGCTTCACCGTC
ACCGCCGACGTCGAGGTGCCCGAAGGACCGCGCACCTGGTGCATGACCCGCAAGCCCGGTGCCTGAGAAT
TCGATATCAAGCTTATCGGTAATCAACCTCTGGATTACAAAATTTGTGAAAGATTGACTGGTATTCTTAA
CTATGTTGCTCCTTTTACGCTATGTGGATACGCTGCTTTAATGCCTTTGTATCATGCTATTGCTTCCCGT
ATGGCTTTCATTTTCTCCTCCTTGTATAAATCCTGGTTGCTGTCTCTTTATGAGGAGTTGTGGCCCGTTG
TCAGGCAACGTGGCGTGGTGTGCACTGTGTTTGCTGACGCAACCCCCACTGGTTGGGGCATTGCCACCAC
CTGTCAGCTCCTTTCCGGGACTTTCGCTTTCCCCCTCCCTATTGCCACGGCGGAACTCATCGCCGCCTGC
CTTGCCCGCTGCTGGACAGGGGCTCGGCTGTTGGGCACTGACAATTCCGTGGTGTTGTCGGGGAAATCAT
CGTCCTTTCCTTGGCTGCTCGCCTGTGTTGCCACCTGGATTCTGCGCGGGACGTCCTTCTGCTACGTCCC
TTCGGCCCTCAATCCAGCGGACCTTCCTTCCCGCGGCCTGCTGCCGGCTCTGCGGCCTCTTCCGCGTCTT
CGCCTTCGCCCTCAGACGAGTCGGATCTCCCTTTGGGCCGCCTCCCCGCATCGATACCGTCGACCTCGAG
ACCTAGAAAAACATGGAGCAATCACAAGTAGCAATACAGCAGCTACCAATGCTGATTGTGCCTGGCTAGA
AGCACAAGAGGAGGAGGAGGTGGGTTTTCCAGTCACACCTCAGGTACCTTTAAGACCAATGACTTACAAG
GCAGCTGTAGATCTTAGCCACTTTTTAAAAGAAAAGGGGGGACTGGAAGGGCTAATTCACTCCCAACGAA
GACAAGATATCCTTGATCTGTGGATCTACCACACACAAGGCTACTTCCCTGATTGGCAGAACTACACACC
AGGGCCAGGGATCAGATATCCACTGACCTTTGGATGGTGCTACAAGCTAGTACCAGTTGAGCAAGAGAAG
GTAGAAGAAGCCAATGAAGGAGAGAACACCCGCTTGTTACACCCTGTGAGCCTGCATGGGATGGATGACC
CGGAGAGAGAAGTATTAGAGTGGAGGTTTGACAGCCGCCTAGCATTTCATCACATGGCCCGAGAGCTGCA
TCCGGACTGTACTGGGTCTCTCTGGTTAGACCAGATCTGAGCCTGGGAGCTCTCTGGCTAACTAGGGAAC
CCACTGCTTAAGCCTCAATAAAGCTTGCCTTGAGTGCTTCAAGTAGTGTGTGCCCGTCTGTTGTGTGACT
CTGGTAACTAGAGATCCCTCAGACCCTTTTAGTCAGTGTGGAAAATCTCTAGCAGGGCCCGTTTAAACCC
GCTGATCAGCCTCGACTGTGCCTTCTAGTTGCCAGCCATCTGTTGTTTGCCCCTCCCCCGTGCCTTCCTT
GACCCTGGAAGGTGCCACTCCCACTGTCCTTTCCTAATAAAATGAGGAAATTGCATCGCATTGTCTGAGT
AGGTGTCATTCTATTCTGGGGGGTGGGGTGGGGCAGGACAGCAAGGGGGAGGATTGGGAAGACAATAGCA
GGCATGCTGGGGATGCGGTGGGCTCTATGGCTTCTGAGGCGGAAAGAACCAGCTGGGGCTCTAGGGGGTA
TCCCC
[124 nt withheld, positions 4766-4889]
C
[91 nt withheld, positions 4891-4981]
A
[49 nt withheld, positions 4983-5031]
CCTTTGACGTTGGAGTCCACGTTCTTT
[37 nt withheld, positions 5059-5095]
ACCCTATCTCGGTCTATTCTTTTGATTTATAAGGGATTTTGCCGATTTCGGCCTATTGGTTAAAAAATGA
GCTGATTTAACAAAAATTTAACGCGAATTAATTCTGTGGAATGTGTGTCAGTTAGGGTGTGGAAAGTCCC
CAGGCTCCCCAGCAGGCAGAAGTATGCAAAGCATGCATCTCAATTAGTCAGCAACCAGGTGTGGAAAGTC
CCCAGGCTCCCCAGCAGGCAGAAGTATGCAAAGCATGCATCTCAATTAGTCAGCAACCATAGTCCCGCCC
CTAACTCCGCCCATCCCGCCCCTAACTCCGCCCAGTTCCGCCCATTCTCCGCCCCATGGCTGACTAATTT
TTTTTATTTATGCAGAGGCCGAGGCCGCCTCTGCCTCTGAGCTATTCCAGAAGTAGTGAGGAGGCTTTTT
TGGAGGCCTAGGCTTTTGCAAAAAGCTCCCGGGAGCTTGTATATCCATTTTCGGATCTGATCAGCACGTG
TTGACAATTAATCATCGGCATAGTATATCGGCATAGTATAATACGACAAGGTGAGGAACTAAACCATGGC
CAAGTTGACCAGTGCCGTTCCGGTGCTCACCGCGCGCGACGTCGCCGGAGCGGTCGAGTTCTGGACCGAC
CGGCTCGGGTTCTCCCGGGACTTCGTGGAGGACGACTTCGCCGGTGTGGTCCGGGACGACGTGACCCTGT
TCATCAGCGCGGTCCAGGACCAGGTGGTGCCGGACAACACCCTGGCCTGGGTGTGGGTGCGCGGCCTGGA
CGAGCTGTACGCCGAGTGGTCGGAGGTCGTGTCCACGAACTTCCGGGACGCCTCCGGGCCGGCCATGACC
GAGATCGGCGAGCAGCCGTGGGGGCGGGAGTTCGCCCTGCGCGACCCGGCCGGCAACTGCGTGCACTTCG
TGGCCGAGGAGCAGGACTGACACGTGCTACGAGATTTCGATTCCACCGCCGCCTTCTATGAAAGGTTGGG
CTTCGGAATCGTTTTCCGGGACGCCGGCTGGATGATCCTCCAGCGCGGGGATCTCATGCTGGAGTTCTTC
GCCCACCCCAACTTGTTTATTGCAGCTTATAATGGTTACAAATAAAGCAATAGCATCACAAATTTCACAA
ATAAAGCATTTTTTTCACTGCATTCTAGTTGTGGTTTGTCCAAACTCATCAATGTATCTTATCATGTCTG
TATACCGTCGACCTCTAGCTAGAGCTTGGCGTAATCATGGTCATAGCTGTTTCCTGTGTGAAATTGTTAT
CCGCTCACAATTCCACACAACATACGAGCCGGAAGCATAAAGTGTAAAGCCTGGGGTGCCTAATGAGTGA
GCTAACTCACATTAATTGCGTTGCGCTCACTGCCCGCTTTCCAGTCGGGAAACCTGTCGTGCCAGCTGCA
TTAATGAATCGGCCAACGCGCGGGGAGAGGCGGTTTGCGTATTGGGCGCTCTTCCGCTTCCTCGCTCACT
GACTCGCTGCGCTCGGTCGTTCGGCTGCGGCGAGCGGTATCAGCTCACTCAAAGGCGGTAATACGGTTAT
CCACAGAATCAGGGGATAACGCAGGAAAGAACATGTGAGCAAAAGGCCAGCAAAAGGCCAGGAACCGTAA
AAAGGCCGCGTTGCTGGCGTTTTTCCATAGGCTCCGCCCCCCTGACGAGCATCACAAAAATCGACGCTCA
AGTCAGAGGTGGCGAAACCCGACAGGACTATAAAGATACCAGGCGTTTCCCCCTGGAAGCTCCCTCGTGC
GCTCTCCTGTTCCGACCCTGCCGCTTACCGGATACCTGTCCGCCTTTCTCCCTTCGGGAAGCGTGGCGCT
TTCTCATAGCTCACGCTGTAGGTATCTCAGTTCGGTGTAGGTCGTTCGCTCCAAGCTGGGCTGTGTGCAC
GAACCCCCCGTTCAGCCCGACCGCTGCGCCTTATCCGGTAACTATCGTCTTGAGTCCAACCCGGTAAGAC
ACGACTTATCGCCACTGGCAGCAGCCACTGGTAACAGGATTAGCAGAGCGAGGTATGTAGGCGGTGCTAC
AGAGTTCTTGAAGTGGTGGCCTAACTACGGCTACACTAGAAGAACAGTATTTGGTATCTGCGCTCTGCTG
AAGCCAGTTACCTTCGGAAAAAGAGTTGGTAGCTCTTGATCCGGCAAACAAACCACCGCTGGTAGCGGTG
GTTTTTTTGTTTGCAAGCAGCAGATTACGCGCAGAAAAAAAGGATCTCAAGAAGATCCTTTGATCTTTTC
TACGGGGTCTGACGCTCAGTGGAACGAAAACTCACGTTAAGGGATTTTGGTCATGAGATTATCAAAAAGG
ATCTTCACCTAGATCCTTTTAAATTAAAAATGAAGTTTTAAATCAATCTAAAGTATATATGAGTAAACTT
GGTCTGACAGTTACCAATGCTTAATCAGTGAGGCACCTATCTCAGCGATCTGTCTATTTCGTTCATCCAT
AGTTGCCTGACTCCCCGTCGTGTAGATAACTACGATACGGGAGGGCTTACCATCTGGCCCCAGTGCTGCA
ATGATACCGCGAGACCCACGCTCACCGGCTCCAGATTTATCAGCAATAAACCAGCCAGCCGGAAGGGCCG
AGCGCAGAAGTGGTCCTGCAACTTTATCCGCCTCCATCCAGTCTATTAATTGTTGCCGGGAAGCTAGAGT
AAGTAGTTCGCCAGTTAATAGTTTGCGCAACGTTGTTGCCATTGCTACAGGCATCGTGGTGTCACGCTCG
TCGTTTGGTATGGCTTCATTCAGCTCCGGTTCCCAACGATCAAGGCGAGTTACATGATCCCCCATGTTGT
GCAAAAAAGCGGTTAGCTCCTTCGGTCCTCCGATCGTTGTCAGAAGTAAGTTGGCCGCAGTGTTATCACT
CATGGTTATGGCAGCACTGCATAATTCTCTTACTGTCATGCCATCCGTAAGATGCTTTTCTGTGACTGGT
GAGTACTCAACCAAGTCATTCTGAGAATAGTGTATGCGGCGACCGAGTTGCTCTTGCCCGGCGTCAATAC
GGGATAATACCGCGCCACATAGCAGAACTTTAAAAGTGCTCATCATTGGAAAACGTTCTTCGGGGCGAAA
ACTCTCAAGGATCTTACCGCTGTTGAGATCCAGTTCGATGTAACCCACTCGTGCACCCAACTGATCTTCA
GCATCTTTTACTTTCACCAGCGTTTCTGGGTGAGCAAAAACAGGAAGGCAAAATGCCGCAAAAAAGGGAA
TAAGGGCGACACGGAAATGTTGAATACTCATACTCTTCCTTTTTCAATATTATTGAAGCATTTATCAGGG
TTATTGTCTCATGAGCGGATACATATTTGAATGTATTTAGAAAAATAAACAAATAGGGGTTCCGCGCACA
TTTCCCCGAAAAGTGCCACCTGACGTCGACGGATCGGGAGATCTCCCGATCCCCTATGGTGCACTCTCAG
TACAATCTGCTCTGATGCCGCATAGTTAAGCCAGTATCTGCTCCCTGCTTGTGTGTTGGAGGTCGCTGAG
TAGTGCGCGAGCAAAATTTAAGCTACAACAAGGCAAGGCTTGACCGACAATTGCATGAAGAATCTGCTTA
GGGTTAGGCGTTTTGCGCTGCTTCGCGATGTACGGGCCAGATATACGCGTTGACATTGATTATTGACTAG
TTATTAATAGTAATCAATTACGGGGTCATTAGTTCATAGCCCATATATGGAGTTCCGCGTTACATAACTT
ACGGTAAATGGCCCGCCTGGCTGACCGCCCAACGACCCCCGCCCATTGACGTCAATAATGACGTATGTTC
CCATAGTAACGCCAATAGGGACTTTCCATTGACGTCAATGGGTGGAGTATTTACGGTAAACTGCCCACTT
GGCAGTACATCAAGTGTATCATATGCCAAGTACGCCCCCTATTGACGTCAATGACGGTAAATGGCCCGCC
TGGCATTATGCCCAGTACATGACCTTATGGGACTTTCCTACTTGGCAGTACATCTACGTATTAGTCATCG
CTATTACCATGGTGATGCGGTTTTGGCAGTACATCAATGGGCGTGGATAGCGGTTTGACTCACGGGGATT
TCCAAGTCTCCACCCCATTGACGTCAATGGGAGTTTGTTTTGGCACCAAAATCAACGGGACTTTCCAAAA
TGTCGTAACAACTCCGCCCCATTGACGCAAATGGGCGGTAGGCGTGTACGGTGGGAGGTCTATATAAGCA
GCGCGTTTTGCCTGTACTGGGTCTCTCTGGTTAGACCAGATCTGAGCCTGGGAGCTCTCTGGCTAACTAG
GGAACCCACTGCTTAAGCCTCAATAAAGCTTGCCTTGAGTGCTTCAAGTAGTGTGTGCCCGTCTGTTGTG
TGACTCTGGTAACTAGAGATCCCTCAGACCCTTTTAGTCAGTGTGGAAAATCTCTAGCAGTGGCGCCCGA
ACAGGGACTTGAAAGCGAAAGGGAAACCAGAGGAGCTCTCTCGACGCAGGACTCGGCTTGCTGAAGCGCG
CACGGCAAGAGGCGAGGGGCGGCGACTGGTGAGTACGCCAAAAATTTTGACTAGCGGAGGCTAGAAGGAG
AGAGATGGGTGCGAGAGCGTCAGTATTAAGCGGGGGAGAATTAGATCGCGATGGGAAAAAATTCGGTTAA
GGCCAGGGGGAAAGAAAAAATATAAATTAAAACATATAGTATGGGCAAGCAGGGAGCTAGAACGATTCGC
AGTTAATCCTGGCCTGTTAGAAACATCAGAAGGCTGTAGACAAATACTGGGACAGCTACAACCATCCCTT
CAGACAGGATCAGAAGAACTTAGATCATTATATAATACAGTAGCAACCCTCTATTGTGTGCATCAAAGGA
TAGAGATAAAAGACACCAAGGAAGCTTTAGACAAGATAGAGGAAGAGCAAAACAAAAGTAAGACCACCGC
ACAGCAAGCGGCCGCTGATCTTCAGACCTGGAGGAGGAGATATGAGGGACAATTGGAGAAGTGAATTATA
TAAATATAAAGTAGTAAAAATTGAACCATTAGGAGTAGCACCCACCAAGGCAAAGAGAAGAGTGGTGCAG
AGAGAAAAAAGAGCAGTGGGAATAGGAGCTTTGTTCCTTGGGTTCTTGGGAGCAGCAGGAAGCACTATGG
GCGCAGCGTCAATGACGCTGACGGTACAGGCCAGACAATTATTGTCTGGTATAGTGCAGCAGCAGAACAA
TTTGCTGAGGGCTATTGAGGCGCAACAGCATCTGTTGCAACTCACAGTCTGGGGCATCAAGCAGCTCCAG
GCAAGAATCCTGGCTGTGGAAAGATACCTAAAGGATCAACAGCTCCTGGGGATTTGGGGTTGCTCTGGAA
AACTCATTTGCACCACTGCTGTGCCTTGGAATGCTAGTTGGAGTAATAAATCTCTGGAACAGATTTGGAA
TCACACGACCTGGATGGAGTGGGACAGAGAAATTAACAATTACACAAGCTTAATACACTCCTTAATTGAA
GAATCGCAAAACCAGCAAGAAAAGAATGAACAAGAATTATTGGAATTAGATAAATGGGCAAGTTTGTGGA
ATTGGTTTAACATAACAAATTGGCTGTGGTATATAAAATTATTCATAATGATAGTAGGAGGCTTGGTAGG
TTTAAGAATAGTTTTTGCTGTACTTTCTATAGTGAATAGAGTTAGGCAGGGATATTCACCATTATCGTTT
CAGACCCACCTCCCAACCCCGAGGGGACCCGACAGGCCCGAAGGAATAGAAGAAGAAGGTGGAGAGAGAG
ACAGAGACAGATCCATTCGATTAGTGAACGGATCGGCACTGCGTGCGCCAATTCTGCAGACAAATGGCAG
TATTCATCCACAATTTTAAAAGAAAAGGGGGGATTGGGGGGTACAGTGCAGGGGAAAGAATAGTAGACAT
AATAGCAACAGACATACAAACTAAAGAATTACAAAAACAAATTACAAAAATTCAAAATTTT
Features (pLannotate 1.2.2; 34 found; start..end, strand, type, name):
     57..123     +  CDS            small t antigen (fragment): SV40 (simian virus 40) small t antigen
    130..1308    +  promoter       EF-1α promoter: strong constitutive promoter for human elongation factor EF-1α
   1366..1905    +  CDS            CHMP2B (fragment): CHM2B_HUMAN - Experimental evidence at protein level: Swiss-Prot protein existence level 1. Probable core component of the endosomal sorting required for transport complex III (ESCRT-III) which is involved in multivesicular bodies (MVBs) formation and sorting of endosomal cargo proteins into MVBs. MVBs contain intraluminal vesicles (ILVs) that are generated by invagination and scission from the limiting membrane of the endosome and mostly are delivered to lysosomes enabling degradation of membrane proteins, such as stimulated growth factor receptors, lysosomal enzymes and lipids. The MVB pathw
   1909..1961    +  misc_feature   MCS: multiple cloning site
   1963..2549    +  misc_feature   IRES2: internal ribosome entry site (IRES) of the encephalomyocarditis virus (EMCV)
   2553..3146    +  CDS            PuroR (fragment): puromycin N-acetyltransferase; pac from Streptomyces; confers resistance to puromycin
   3147..3168    +  misc_feature   MCS (fragment): pBluescript multiple cloning site
   3171..3759    +  misc_feature   WPRE: woodchuck hepatitis virus posttranscriptional regulatory element
   3696..4277    +  CDS            nef (fragment): NEF_HV1H2 - Experimental evidence at protein level: Swiss-Prot protein existence level 1. Extracellular Nef protein targets CD4(+) T-lymphocytes for apoptosis by interacting with CXCR4 surface receptors. From Human immunodeficiency virus type 1 group M subtype B (isolate HXB2) (HIV-1).
   4284..4464    +  LTR            5' LTR (truncated): truncated 5' long terminal repeat (LTR) from HIV-1
   4496..4720    +  polyA_signal   bGH poly(A) signal: bovine growth hormone polyadenylation signal
   4724..4745    +  promoter       SV40 promoter (fragment): SV40 enhancer and early promoter
   4766..5194    +  rep_origin     f1 ori (sequence partly withheld): f1 bacteriophage origin of replication; arrow indicates direction of (+) strand synthesis
   5208..5537    +  promoter       SV40 promoter: SV40 enhancer and early promoter
   5585..5632    +  promoter       EM7 promoter: synthetic bacterial promoter&nbsp
   5651..6025    +  CDS            BleoR: antibiotic-binding protein; Sh ble from Streptoalloteichus hindustanus; confers resistance to bleomycin, phleomycin, and Zeocin™
   6035..6160    +  CDS            ble (fragment): BLE_KLEPN - Experimental evidence at protein level: Swiss-Prot protein existence level 1. Binding protein with a strong affinity to the bleomycin family of antibiotics. Binds to CL990; an antimitotic-antibiotic compound. From Klebsiella pneumoniae.
   6155..6276    +  polyA_signal   SV40 poly(A) signal: SV40 polyadenylation signal
   6347..6369    -  protein_bind   lac operator (fragment): The lac repressor binds to the lac operator to inhibit transcription in E. coli. This inhibition can be relieved by adding lactose or isopropyl-β-D-thiogalactopyranoside (IPTG). lac repressor encoded by lacI
   6373..6403    -  promoter       lac promoter: promoter for the E. coli lac operon
   6418..6439    -  protein_bind   CAP binding site: CAP binding activates transcription in the presence of cAMP. E. coli catabolite activator protein
   6452..6544    -  CDS            lacI (fragment): lac repressor; lacI; The lac repressor binds to the lac operator to inhibit transcription in E. coli. This inhibition can be relieved by adding lactose or isopropyl-β-D-thiogalactopyranoside (IPTG).
   6727..7315    -  rep_origin     ori: high-copy-number ColE1/pMB1/pBR322/pUC origin of replication
   7486..8346    -  CDS            AmpR: β-lactamase; bla; confers resistance to ampicillin, carbenicillin, and related antibiotics
   8347..8451    -  promoter       AmpR promoter: bla
   8510..8562    -  misc_feature   bom (fragment): basis of mobility region from pBR322
   8717..9096    +  enhancer       CMV enhancer: human cytomegalovirus immediate early enhancer
   9097..9296    +  promoter       CMV promoter: human cytomegalovirus (CMV) immediate early promoter
   9314..9494    +  LTR            5' LTR (truncated): truncated 5' long terminal repeat (LTR) from HIV-1
   9541..9666    +  misc_feature   HIV-1 Ψ: packaging signal of human immunodeficiency virus type 1
   9650..10013   +  CDS            HIV-1 gag (fragment): gag protein from human immunodeficiency virus 1; gag
  10159..10392   +  misc_feature   RRE: The Rev response element (RRE) of HIV-1 allows for Rev-dependent mRNA export from the nucleus to the cytoplasm.
  10769..10869   +  CDS            Rev (fragment): human immunodeficiency virus 1 (HIV-1) Rev protein; rev; enhances nuclear export of unspliced and incompletely spliced viral mRNAs
  10919..11036   +  misc_feature   cPPT/CTS: central polypurine tract and central termination sequence of HIV-1
