[The description below was written by a language model from this plasmid's Addgene catalogue record and pLannotate feature annotations shown in this document.]
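Description:
pEF1a FLAG-CHMP2B-d55-96 is a lentiviral mammalian expression plasmid of about 11 kb, built by Gibson cloning into the lenti-EF1a-dCas9-VPR-Puro backbone. In bacteria it is maintained through a high-copy ColE1/pUC-type origin and ampicillin resistance (AmpR). An f1 origin is also present. Outside the viral unit, the backbone carries an SV40/EM7-driven bleomycin/Zeocin resistance cassette, although the catalogue lists only puromycin as the mammalian selectable marker.

The transfer cassette has a third-generation-style layout. A CMV enhancer/promoter fused to a truncated HIV-1 5' LTR drives genomic RNA production in packaging cells. It is followed by the Ψ packaging signal with a partial gag region, the Rev response element for Rev-dependent nuclear export, and the cPPT/CTS. The internal human EF-1α promoter then drives constitutive expression of human CHMP2B, a core ESCRT-III component. This version carries an N-terminal FLAG tag and a deletion of residues 55–96, which removes the second alpha helix. The FLAG tag is not annotated separately in the feature table but is recorded in the catalogue. Downstream, an EMCV IRES allows puromycin N-acetyltransferase to be translated from the same transcript, so puromycin selection enriches for cells expressing the insert. A WPRE boosts transcript expression, and the cassette ends in a truncated 3' LTR region followed by a bGH polyadenylation signal.

The plasmid is intended for transient or stable, virus-mediated expression of this helix-deletion mutant in mammalian cells. The FLAG epitope allows its detection or pull-down. The associated study examines inhibition of ESCRT-III by α-synuclein aggregates.
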