Addgene plasmid #232013: pEF1a FLAG-CHMP2B-d55-96
Purpose: Expression of FLAG-tagged CHMP2B with the second alpha helix deleted.
Depositing lab: Franz-Ulrich Hartl. Depositing organization: Max Planck Institute of Biochemistry. Publication: alpha-Synuclein aggregates inhibit ESCRT-III through sequestration and collateral degradation. Sitron CS, Trinkaus VA, Galesic A, Garhammer M, Yuste-Checa P, Dransfeld U, Feigenbutz D, Zhang J, Ivashko L, Dudanova I, Harper JW, Hartl FU. Mol Cell. 2025 Sep 18;85(18):3505-3523.e17. doi: 10.1016/j.molcel.2025.08.022. Epub 2025 Sep 10. PubMed 40934925.
Backbone
  Vector backbone: lenti-EF1a-dCas9-VPR-Puro
  Vector type: Mammalian Expression, Lentiviral
  Selectable markers: Puromycin
Growth in bacteria
  Bacterial resistance: Ampicillin, 100 μg/mL
  Growth temperature: 30°C
  Growth strain: NEB Stable
  Copy number: High Copy
Gene/Insert
  Gene/Insert name: CHMP2B
  Species: H. sapiens (human)
  Mutation: Δ55-96
  Entrez Gene: CHMP2B (a.k.a. ALS17, CHMP2.5, DMT1, FTDALS7, VPS2-2, VPS2B)
  Tag / fusion protein: FLAG (N terminal on insert)
  Cloning method: Gibson Cloning
Terms and licenses: Academic/Nonprofit Terms; Industry Terms: Not Available to Industry
Depositor comments: Please visit https://doi.org/10.1101/2025.01.13.632710 for bioRxiv preprint.
How to cite: pEF1a FLAG-CHMP2B-d55-96 was a gift from Franz-Ulrich Hartl (Addgene plasmid # 232013 ; http://n2t.net/addgene:232013 ; RRID:Addgene_232013)
